Addgene plasmid #76943: MPP5 gRNA (BRDN0001148199)
Purpose: 3rd generation lentiviral gRNA plasmid targeting human MPP5
Depositing lab: John Doench & David Root. Depositing organization: Broad Institute. Publication: Optimized sgRNA design to maximize activity and minimize off-target effects of CRISPR-Cas9. Doench JG, Fusi N, Sullender M, Hegde M, Vaimberg EW, Donovan KF, Smith I, Tothova Z, Wilen C, Orchard R, Virgin HW, Listgarten J, Root DE. Nat Biotechnol. 2016 Jan 18. doi: 10.1038/nbt.3437. PubMed 26780180.
Backbone
  Vector backbone: lentiGuide-Puro
  Backbone manufacturer: Zhang Lab (Addgene plasmid # 52963)
  Vector type: Mammalian Expression, Lentiviral, CRISPR
  Selectable markers: Puromycin
Growth in bacteria
  Bacterial resistance: Ampicillin, 100 μg/mL
  Growth temperature: 37°C
  Growth strain: DH5alpha
  Copy number: High Copy
Gene/Insert
  Gene/Insert name: MPP5 (alt names: MPP5; NM_001256550.1)
  gRNA/shRNA sequence: GCGTATTCGGCAACAACAGG
  Species: H. sapiens (human)
  Entrez Gene: PALS1 (a.k.a. MPP5)
  Promoter: hU6
  Cloning method: Unknown
  Sequencing primers: 5′ U6-F; 3′ pS2-R
Terms and licenses: Academic/Nonprofit Terms; Industry Terms: Not Available to Industry
Depositor comments: The gRNA was designed to target the following Genbank reference sequence(s): NM_001256550.1,NM_022474.3. Note that this plasmid does NOT contain Cas9. It should be used in conjunction with lentiCas9-Blast (Addgene #52962) or otherwise with cell lines already expressing Cas9. Browse the full kinome gRNA library at http://www.addgene.org/pooled-library/broadgpp-human-kinome/ or visit http://www.broadinstitute.org/rnai/public/ for detailed protocols and information.
How to cite: MPP5 gRNA (BRDN0001148199) was a gift from John Doench & David Root (Addgene plasmid # 76943 ; http://n2t.net/addgene:76943 ; RRID:Addgene_76943)
