[The description below was written by a language model from this plasmid's Addgene catalogue record and pLannotate feature annotations shown in this document.]
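Description:
MPP5 gRNA (BRDN0001148199) is a third-generation lentiviral guide RNA plasmid built on the lentiGuide-Puro backbone and designed to direct Streptococcus pyogenes Cas9 to the human MPP5 gene (also known as PALS1). It is propagated in E. coli as a high-copy plasmid through a ColE1/pUC-type origin with ampicillin selection from the β-lactamase gene. The backbone also carries an f1 origin, an SV40 origin and poly(A) signal, and remnants of lac and T7/T3 promoter sequences.

The lentiviral transfer cassette begins with an RSV promoter fused to a truncated HIV-1 5' LTR, which drives Tat-independent production of the genomic RNA in packaging cells. This is followed by the Ψ packaging signal with a partial gag sequence and the Rev response element for nuclear export. It ends in a ΔU3 self-inactivating 3' LTR. Within this unit, a human U6 RNA polymerase III promoter transcribes the 20-nucleotide MPP5-targeting spacer fused to the Cas9 gRNA scaffold. A cPPT/CTS element, which aids nuclear import of the provirus, lies downstream of the scaffold. An EF-1α core promoter with its intron A then expresses puromycin N-acetyltransferase so that transduced mammalian cells can be selected. A WPRE enhances expression of this transcript.

The plasmid does not encode Cas9, so it must be used with a separate Cas9 vector or in cells that already express the nuclease. The guide was designed against two MPP5 reference transcripts and belongs to a human kinome gRNA collection. It is suited to knockout of MPP5 in human cells, either as an individual guide or in screening work.
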