Features (pLannotate 1.2.2; 29 found; start..end, strand, type, name):
     14..80      +  CDS            small t antigen (fragment): SV40 (simian virus 40) small t antigen
    106..317     +  promoter       EF-1α core promoter: core promoter for human elongation factor EF-1α
    318..1256    +  intron         EF-1α intron A: intron upstream of the start codon of human EF-1α
   1278..1877    +  CDS            PuroR (fragment): puromycin N-acetyltransferase; pac from Streptomyces; confers resistance to puromycin
   1893..2481    +  misc_feature   WPRE: woodchuck hepatitis virus posttranscriptional regulatory element
   2532..2551    +  misc_feature   cPPT/CTS (fragment): central polypurine tract and central termination sequence of HIV-1
   2553..2786    +  LTR            3' LTR (ΔU3): self-inactivating 3' long terminal repeat (LTR) from HIV-1
   2864..2985    +  polyA_signal   SV40 poly(A) signal: SV40 polyadenylation signal
   3025..3160    +  rep_origin     SV40 ori: SV40 origin of replication
   3181..3199    -  promoter       T7 promoter: promoter for bacteriophage T7 RNA polymerase
   3207..3362    +  CDS            lacZα (fragment): LacZα fragment of β-galactosidase; lacZ fragment
   3367..3795    +  rep_origin     f1 ori (sequence partly withheld): f1 bacteriophage origin of replication; arrow indicates direction of (+) strand synthesis
   3848..3952    +  promoter       AmpR promoter: bla
   3953..4813    +  CDS            AmpR: β-lactamase; bla; confers resistance to ampicillin, carbenicillin, and related antibiotics
   4984..5572    +  rep_origin     ori: high-copy-number ColE1/pMB1/pBR322/pUC origin of replication
   5755..5847    +  CDS            lacI (fragment): lac repressor; lacI; The lac repressor binds to the lac operator to inhibit transcription in E. coli. This inhibition can be relieved by adding lactose or isopropyl-β-D-thiogalactopyranoside (IPTG).
   5860..5881    +  protein_bind   CAP binding site: CAP binding activates transcription in the presence of cAMP. E. coli catabolite activator protein
   5896..5926    +  promoter       lac promoter: promoter for the E. coli lac operon
   5934..5950    +  protein_bind   lac operator: The lac repressor binds to the lac operator to inhibit transcription in E. coli. This inhibition can be relieved by adding lactose or isopropyl-β-D-thiogalactopyranoside (IPTG). lac repressor encoded by lacI
   5995..6013    +  promoter       T3 promoter: promoter for bacteriophage T3 RNA polymerase
   6041..6267    +  promoter       RSV promoter: Rous sarcoma virus enhancer/promoter
   6268..6448    +  LTR            5' LTR (truncated): truncated 5' long terminal repeat (LTR) from HIV-1
   6495..6620    +  misc_feature   HIV-1 Ψ: packaging signal of human immunodeficiency virus type 1
   6604..6967    +  CDS            HIV-1 gag (fragment): gag protein from human immunodeficiency virus 1; gag
   7113..7346    +  misc_feature   RRE: The Rev response element (RRE) of HIV-1 allows for Rev-dependent mRNA export from the nucleus to the cytoplasm.
   7723..7749    +  CDS            Rev (fragment): human immunodeficiency virus 1 (HIV-1) Rev protein; rev; enhances nuclear export of unspliced and incompletely spliced viral mRNAs
   7753..7993    +  promoter       U6 promoter: RNA polymerase III promoter for human U6 snRNA
   8023..8098    +  misc_RNA       gRNA scaffold: guide RNA scaffold for the Streptococcus pyogenes CRISPR/Cas9 system
   8154..8271    +  misc_feature   cPPT/CTS: central polypurine tract and central termination sequence of HIV-1
>Addgene plasmid #76943 | MPP5 gRNA (BRDN0001148199) | addgene full sequence | sequence record 186808 | Addgene Assembled Sequence
CCCGGGTGCAAAGATGGATAAAGTTTTAAACAGAGAGGAATCTTTGCAGCTAATGGACCTTCTAGGTCTT
GAAAGGAGTGGGAATTGGCTCCGGTGCCCGTCAGTGGGCAGAGCGCACATCGCCCACAGTCCCCGAGAAG
TTGGGGGGAGGGGTCGGCAATTGATCCGGTGCCTAGAGAAGGTGGCGCGGGGTAAACTGGGAAAGTGATG
TCGTGTACTGGCTCCGCCTTTTTCCCGAGGGTGGGGGAGAACCGTATATAAGTGCAGTAGTCGCCGTGAA
CGTTCTTTTTCGCAACGGGTTTGCCGCCAGAACACAGGTAAGTGCCGTGTGTGGTTCCCGCGGGCCTGGC
CTCTTTACGGGTTATGGCCCTTGCGTGCCTTGAATTACTTCCACCTGGCTGCAGTACGTGATTCTTGATC
CCGAGCTTCGGGTTGGAAGTGGGTGGGAGAGTTCGAGGCCTTGCGCTTAAGGAGCCCCTTCGCCTCGTGC
TTGAGTTGAGGCCTGGCCTGGGCGCTGGGGCCGCCGCGTGCGAATCTGGTGGCACCTTCGCGCCTGTCTC
GCTGCTTTCGATAAGTCTCTAGCCATTTAAAATTTTTGATGACCTGCTGCGACGCTTTTTTTCTGGCAAG
ATAGTCTTGTAAATGCGGGCCAAGATCTGCACACTGGTATTTCGGTTTTTGGGGCCGCGGGCGGCGACGG
GGCCCGTGCGTCCCAGCGCACATGTTCGGCGAGGCGGGGCCTGCGAGCGCGGCCACCGAGAATCGGACGG
GGGTAGTCTCAAGCTGGCCGGCCTGCTCTGGTGCCTGGCCTCGCGCCGCCGTGTATCGCCCCGCCCTGGG
CGGCAAGGCTGGCCCGGTCGGCACCAGTTGCGTGAGCGGAAAGATGGCCGCTTCCCGGCCCTGCTGCAGG
GAGCTCAAAATGGAGGACGCGGCGCTCGGGAGAGCGGGCGGGTGAGTCACCCACACAAAGGAAAAGGGCC
TTTCCGTCCTCAGCCGTCGCTTCATGTGACTCCACGGAGTACCGGGCGCCGTCCAGGCACCTCGATTAGT
TCTCGAGCTTTTGGAGTACGTCGTCTTTAGGTTGGGGGGAGGGGTTTTATGCGATGGAGTTTCCCCACAC
TGAGTGGGTGGAGACTGAAGTTAGGCCAGCTTGGCACTTGATGTAATTCTCCTTGGAATTTGCCCTTTTT
GAGTTTGGATCTTGGTTCATTCTCAAGCCTCAGACAGTGGTTCAAAGTTTTTTTCTTCCATTTCAGGTGT
CGTGACGTACGGCCACCATGACCGAGTACAAGCCCACGGTGCGCCTCGCCACCCGCGACGACGTCCCCAG
GGCCGTACGCACCCTCGCCGCCGCGTTCGCCGACTACCCCGCCACGCGCCACACCGTCGATCCGGACCGC
CACATCGAGCGGGTCACCGAGCTGCAAGAACTCTTCCTCACGCGCGTCGGGCTCGACATCGGCAAGGTGT
GGGTCGCGGACGACGGCGCCGCCGTGGCGGTCTGGACCACGCCGGAGAGCGTCGAAGCGGGGGCGGTGTT
CGCCGAGATCGGCCCGCGCATGGCCGAGTTGAGCGGTTCCCGGCTGGCCGCGCAGCAACAGATGGAAGGC
CTCCTGGCGCCGCACCGGCCCAAGGAGCCCGCGTGGTTCCTGGCCACCGTCGGAGTCTCGCCCGACCACC
AGGGCAAGGGTCTGGGCAGCGCCGTCGTGCTCCCCGGAGTGGAGGCGGCCGAGCGCGCCGGGGTGCCCGC
CTTCCTGGAGACCTCCGCGCCCCGCAACCTCCCCTTCTACGAGCGGCTCGGCTTCACCGTCACCGCCGAC
GTCGAGGTGCCCGAAGGACCGCGCACCTGGTGCATGACCCGCAAGCCCGGTGCCTGAACGCGTTAAGTCG
ACAATCAACCTCTGGATTACAAAATTTGTGAAAGATTGACTGGTATTCTTAACTATGTTGCTCCTTTTAC
GCTATGTGGATACGCTGCTTTAATGCCTTTGTATCATGCTATTGCTTCCCGTATGGCTTTCATTTTCTCC
TCCTTGTATAAATCCTGGTTGCTGTCTCTTTATGAGGAGTTGTGGCCCGTTGTCAGGCAACGTGGCGTGG
TGTGCACTGTGTTTGCTGACGCAACCCCCACTGGTTGGGGCATTGCCACCACCTGTCAGCTCCTTTCCGG
GACTTTCGCTTTCCCCCTCCCTATTGCCACGGCGGAACTCATCGCCGCCTGCCTTGCCCGCTGCTGGACA
GGGGCTCGGCTGTTGGGCACTGACAATTCCGTGGTGTTGTCGGGGAAATCATCGTCCTTTCCTTGGCTGC
TCGCCTGTGTTGCCACCTGGATTCTGCGCGGGACGTCCTTCTGCTACGTCCCTTCGGCCCTCAATCCAGC
GGACCTTCCTTCCCGCGGCCTGCTGCCGGCTCTGCGGCCTCTTCCGCGTCTTCGCCTTCGCCCTCAGACG
AGTCGGATCTCCCTTTGGGCCGCCTCCCCGCGTCGACTTTAAGACCAATGACTTACAAGGCAGCTGTAGA
TCTTAGCCACTTTTTAAAAGAAAAGGGGGGACTGGAAGGGCTAATTCACTCCCAACGAAGACAAGATCTG
CTTTTTGCTTGTACTGGGTCTCTCTGGTTAGACCAGATCTGAGCCTGGGAGCTCTCTGGCTAACTAGGGA
ACCCACTGCTTAAGCCTCAATAAAGCTTGCCTTGAGTGCTTCAAGTAGTGTGTGCCCGTCTGTTGTGTGA
CTCTGGTAACTAGAGATCCCTCAGACCCTTTTAGTCAGTGTGGAAAATCTCTAGCAGTACGTATAGTAGT
TCATGTCATCTTATTATTCAGTATTTATAACTTGCAAAGAAATGAATATCAGAGAGTGAGAGGAACTTGT
TTATTGCAGCTTATAATGGTTACAAATAAAGCAATAGCATCACAAATTTCACAAATAAAGCATTTTTTTC
ACTGCATTCTAGTTGTGGTTTGTCCAAACTCATCAATGTATCTTATCATGTCTGGCTCTAGCTATCCCGC
CCCTAACTCCGCCCATCCCGCCCCTAACTCCGCCCAGTTCCGCCCATTCTCCGCCCCATGGCTGACTAAT
TTTTTTTATTTATGCAGAGGCCGAGGCCGCCTCGGCCTCTGAGCTATTCCAGAAGTAGTGAGGAGGCTTT
TTTGGAGGCCTAGGGACGTACCCAATTCGCCCTATAGTGAGTCGTATTACGCGCGCTCACTGGCCGTCGT
TTTACAACGTCGTGACTGGGAAAACCCTGGCGTTACCCAACTTAATCGCCTTGCAGCACATCCCCCTTTC
GCCAGCTGGCGTAATAGCGAAGAGGCCCGCACCGATCGCCCTTCCCAACAGTTGCGCAGCCTGAATGGCG
AATGGG
[124 nt withheld, positions 3367-3490]
C
[91 nt withheld, positions 3492-3582]
A
[49 nt withheld, positions 3584-3632]
CCTTTGACGTTGGAGTCCACGTTCTTT
[37 nt withheld, positions 3660-3696]
ACCCTATCTCGGTCTATTCTTTTGATTTATAAGGGATTTTGCCGATTTCGGCCTATTGGTTAAAAAATGA
GCTGATTTAACAAAAATTTAACGCGAATTTTAACAAAATATTAACGCTTACAATTTAGGTGGCACTTTTC
GGGGAAATGTGCGCGGAACCCCTATTTGTTTATTTTTCTAAATACATTCAAATATGTATCCGCTCATGAG
ACAATAACCCTGATAAATGCTTCAATAATATTGAAAAAGGAAGAGTATGAGTATTCAACATTTCCGTGTC
GCCCTTATTCCCTTTTTTGCGGCATTTTGCCTTCCTGTTTTTGCTCACCCAGAAACGCTGGTGAAAGTAA
AAGATGCTGAAGATCAGTTGGGTGCACGAGTGGGTTACATCGAACTGGATCTCAACAGCGGTAAGATCCT
TGAGAGTTTTCGCCCCGAAGAACGTTTTCCAATGATGAGCACTTTTAAAGTTCTGCTATGTGGCGCGGTA
TTATCCCGTATTGACGCCGGGCAAGAGCAACTCGGTCGCCGCATACACTATTCTCAGAATGACTTGGTTG
AGTACTCACCAGTCACAGAAAAGCATCTTACGGATGGCATGACAGTAAGAGAATTATGCAGTGCTGCCAT
AACCATGAGTGATAACACTGCGGCCAACTTACTTCTGACAACGATCGGAGGACCGAAGGAGCTAACCGCT
TTTTTGCACAACATGGGGGATCATGTAACTCGCCTTGATCGTTGGGAACCGGAGCTGAATGAAGCCATAC
CAAACGACGAGCGTGACACCACGATGCCTGTAGCAATGGCAACAACGTTGCGCAAACTATTAACTGGCGA
ACTACTTACTCTAGCTTCCCGGCAACAATTAATAGACTGGATGGAGGCGGATAAAGTTGCAGGACCACTT
CTGCGCTCGGCCCTTCCGGCTGGCTGGTTTATTGCTGATAAATCTGGAGCCGGTGAGCGTGGGTCTCGCG
GTATCATTGCAGCACTGGGGCCAGATGGTAAGCCCTCCCGTATCGTAGTTATCTACACGACGGGGAGTCA
GGCAACTATGGATGAACGAAATAGACAGATCGCTGAGATAGGTGCCTCACTGATTAAGCATTGGTAACTG
TCAGACCAAGTTTACTCATATATACTTTAGATTGATTTAAAACTTCATTTTTAATTTAAAAGGATCTAGG
TGAAGATCCTTTTTGATAATCTCATGACCAAAATCCCTTAACGTGAGTTTTCGTTCCACTGAGCGTCAGA
CCCCGTAGAAAAGATCAAAGGATCTTCTTGAGATCCTTTTTTTCTGCGCGTAATCTGCTGCTTGCAAACA
AAAAAACCACCGCTACCAGCGGTGGTTTGTTTGCCGGATCAAGAGCTACCAACTCTTTTTCCGAAGGTAA
CTGGCTTCAGCAGAGCGCAGATACCAAATACTGTTCTTCTAGTGTAGCCGTAGTTAGGCCACCACTTCAA
GAACTCTGTAGCACCGCCTACATACCTCGCTCTGCTAATCCTGTTACCAGTGGCTGCTGCCAGTGGCGAT
AAGTCGTGTCTTACCGGGTTGGACTCAAGACGATAGTTACCGGATAAGGCGCAGCGGTCGGGCTGAACGG
GGGGTTCGTGCACACAGCCCAGCTTGGAGCGAACGACCTACACCGAACTGAGATACCTACAGCGTGAGCT
ATGAGAAAGCGCCACGCTTCCCGAAGGGAGAAAGGCGGACAGGTATCCGGTAAGCGGCAGGGTCGGAACA
GGAGAGCGCACGAGGGAGCTTCCAGGGGGAAACGCCTGGTATCTTTATAGTCCTGTCGGGTTTCGCCACC
TCTGACTTGAGCGTCGATTTTTGTGATGCTCGTCAGGGGGGCGGAGCCTATGGAAAAACGCCAGCAACGC
GGCCTTTTTACGGTTCCTGGCCTTTTGCTGGCCTTTTGCTCACATGTTCTTTCCTGCGTTATCCCCTGAT
TCTGTGGATAACCGTATTACCGCCTTTGAGTGAGCTGATACCGCTCGCCGCAGCCGAACGACCGAGCGCA
GCGAGTCAGTGAGCGAGGAAGCGGAAGAGCGCCCAATACGCAAACCGCCTCTCCCCGCGCGTTGGCCGAT
TCATTAATGCAGCTGGCACGACAGGTTTCCCGACTGGAAAGCGGGCAGTGAGCGCAACGCAATTAATGTG
AGTTAGCTCACTCATTAGGCACCCCAGGCTTTACACTTTATGCTTCCGGCTCGTATGTTGTGTGGAATTG
TGAGCGGATAACAATTTCACACAGGAAACAGCTATGACCATGATTACGCCAAGCGCGCAATTAACCCTCA
CTAAAGGGAACAAAAGCTGGAGCTGCAAGCTTAATGTAGTCTTATGCAATACTCTTGTAGTCTTGCAACA
TGGTAACGATGAGTTAGCAACATGCCTTACAAGGAGAGAAAAAGCACCGTGCATGCCGATTGGTGGAAGT
AAGGTGGTACGATCGTGCCTTATTAGGAAGGCAACAGACGGGTCTGACATGGATTGGACGAACCACTGAA
TTGCCGCATTGCAGAGATATTGTATTTAAGTGCCTAGCTCGATACATAAACGGGTCTCTCTGGTTAGACC
AGATCTGAGCCTGGGAGCTCTCTGGCTAACTAGGGAACCCACTGCTTAAGCCTCAATAAAGCTTGCCTTG
AGTGCTTCAAGTAGTGTGTGCCCGTCTGTTGTGTGACTCTGGTAACTAGAGATCCCTCAGACCCTTTTAG
TCAGTGTGGAAAATCTCTAGCAGTGGCGCCCGAACAGGGACTTGAAAGCGAAAGGGAAACCAGAGGAGCT
CTCTCGACGCAGGACTCGGCTTGCTGAAGCGCGCACGGCAAGAGGCGAGGGGCGGCGACTGGTGAGTACG
CCAAAAATTTTGACTAGCGGAGGCTAGAAGGAGAGAGATGGGTGCGAGAGCGTCAGTATTAAGCGGGGGA
GAATTAGATCGCGATGGGAAAAAATTCGGTTAAGGCCAGGGGGAAAGAAAAAATATAAATTAAAACATAT
AGTATGGGCAAGCAGGGAGCTAGAACGATTCGCAGTTAATCCTGGCCTGTTAGAAACATCAGAAGGCTGT
AGACAAATACTGGGACAGCTACAACCATCCCTTCAGACAGGATCAGAAGAACTTAGATCATTATATAATA
CAGTAGCAACCCTCTATTGTGTGCATCAAAGGATAGAGATAAAAGACACCAAGGAAGCTTTAGACAAGAT
AGAGGAAGAGCAAAACAAAAGTAAGACCACCGCACAGCAAGCGGCCGCTGATCTTCAGACCTGGAGGAGG
AGATATGAGGGACAATTGGAGAAGTGAATTATATAAATATAAAGTAGTAAAAATTGAACCATTAGGAGTA
GCACCCACCAAGGCAAAGAGAAGAGTGGTGCAGAGAGAAAAAAGAGCAGTGGGAATAGGAGCTTTGTTCC
TTGGGTTCTTGGGAGCAGCAGGAAGCACTATGGGCGCAGCGTCAATGACGCTGACGGTACAGGCCAGACA
ATTATTGTCTGGTATAGTGCAGCAGCAGAACAATTTGCTGAGGGCTATTGAGGCGCAACAGCATCTGTTG
CAACTCACAGTCTGGGGCATCAAGCAGCTCCAGGCAAGAATCCTGGCTGTGGAAAGATACCTAAAGGATC
AACAGCTCCTGGGGATTTGGGGTTGCTCTGGAAAACTCATTTGCACCACTGCTGTGCCTTGGAATGCTAG
TTGGAGTAATAAATCTCTGGAACAGATTTGGAATCACACGACCTGGATGGAGTGGGACAGAGAAATTAAC
AATTACACAAGCTTAATACACTCCTTAATTGAAGAATCGCAAAACCAGCAAGAAAAGAATGAACAAGAAT
TATTGGAATTAGATAAATGGGCAAGTTTGTGGAATTGGTTTAACATAACAAATTGGCTGTGGTATATAAA
ATTATTCATAATGATAGTAGGAGGCTTGGTAGGTTTAAGAATAGTTTTTGCTGTACTTTCTATAGTGAAT
AGAGTTAGGCAGGGATATTCACCATTATCGTTTCAGACCCACCTCCCAACCCCGAGGGGACCCAGAGAGG
GCCTATTTCCCATGATTCCTTCATATTTGCATATACGATACAAGGCTGTTAGAGAGATAATTAGAATTAA
TTTGACTGTAAACACAAAGATATTAGTACAAAATACGTGACGTAGAAAGTAATAATTTCTTGGGTAGTTT
GCAGTTTTAAAATTATGTTTTAAAATGGACTATCATATGCTTACCGTAACTTGAAAGTATTTCGATTTCT
TGGCTTTATATATCTTGTGGAAAGGACGAAACACCGGCGTATTCGGCAACAACAGGGTTTTAGAGCTAGA
AATAGCAAGTTAAAATAAGGCTAGTCCGTTATCAACTTGAAAAAGTGGCACCGAGTCGGTGCTTTTTTAA
GCTTGGCGTAACTAGATCTTGAGACAAATGGCAGTATTCATCCACAATTTTAAAAGAAAAGGGGGGATTG
GGGGGTACAGTGCAGGGGAAAGAATAGTAGACATAATAGCAACAGACATACAAACTAAAGAATTACAAAA
ACAAATTACAAAAATTCAAAATTTTCGGGTTTATTACAGGGACAGCAGAGATCCACTTTGGCGCCGGCTC
GAGGGGG
