>Addgene plasmid #76943 | MPP5 gRNA (BRDN0001148199) | depositor partial sequence | sequence record 144403 | Target Sequence
GCGTATTCGGCAACAACAGG
