>Addgene plasmid #76943 | MPP5 gRNA (BRDN0001148199) | addgene partial sequence | sequence record 186807 | hU6-F
AGAAAGTAATAATTTCTTGGGTAGTTTGCAGTTTTAAAATTATGTTTTAAAATGGACTATCATATGCTTA
CCGTAACTTGAAAGTATTTCGATTTCTTGGCTTTATATATCTTGTGGAAAGGACGAAACACCGGCGTATT
CGGCAACAACAGGGTTTTAGAGCTAGAAATAGCAAGTTAAAATAAGGCTAGTCCGTTATCAACTTGAAAA
AGTGGCACCGAGTCGGTGCTTTTTTAAGCTTGGCGTAACTAGATCTTGAGACAAATGGCAGTATTCATCC
ACAATTTTAAAAGAAAAGGGGGGATTGGGGGGTACAGTGCAGGGGAAAGAATAGTAGACATAATAGCAAC
AGACATACAAACTAAAGAATTACAAAAACAAATTACAAAAATTCAAAATTTTCGGGTTTATTACAGGGAC
AGCAGAGATCCACTTTGGCGCCGGCTCGAGGGGGCCCGGGTGCAAAGATGGATAAAGTTTTAAACAGAGA
GGAATCTTTGCAGCTAATGGACCTTCTAGGTCTTGAAAGGAGTGGGAATTGGCTCCGGTGCCCGTCAGTG
GGCAGAGCGC
